>Addgene plasmid #143446 | TFORF0886 | addgene full sequence | sequence record 353571 | Addgene NGS Result
GGCTCCGGTGCCCGTCAGTGGGCAGAGCGCACATCGCCCACAGTCCCCGAGAAGTTGGGGGGAGGGGTCG
GCAATTGAACCGGTGCCTAGAGAAGGTGGCGCGGGGTAAACTGGGAAAGTGATGTCGTGTACTGGCTCCG
CCTTTTTCCCGAGGGTGGGGGAGAACCGTATATAAGTGCAGTAGTCGCCGTGAACGTTCTTTTTCGCAAC
GGGTTTGCCGCCAGAACACAGGTAAGTGCCGTGTGTGGTTCCCGCGGGCCTGGCCTCTTTACGGGTTATG
GCCCTTGCGTGCCTTGAATTACTTCCACCTGGCTGCAGTACGTGATTCTTGATCCCGAGCTTCGGGTTGG
AAGTGGGTGGGAGAGTTCGAGGCCTTGCGCTTAAGGAGCCCCTTCGCCTCGTGCTTGAGTTGAGGCCTGG
CCTGGGCGCTGGGGCCGCCGCGTGCGAATCTGGTGGCACCTTCGCGCCTGTCTCGCTGCTTTCGATAAGT
CTCTAGCCATTTAAAATTTTTGATGACCTGCTGCGACGCTTTTTTTCTGGCAAGATAGTCTTGTAAATGC
GGGCCAAGATCTGCACACTGGTATTTCGGTTTTTGGGGCCGCGGGCGGCGACGGGGCCCGTGCGTCCCAG
CGCACATGTTCGGCGAGGCGGGGCCTGCGAGCGCGGCCACCGAGAATCGGACGGGGGTAGTCTCAAGCTG
GCCGGCCTGCTCTGGTGCCTGGCCTCGCGCCGCCGTGTATCGCCCCGCCCTGGGCGGCAAGGCTGGCCCG
GTCGGCACCAGTTGCGTGAGCGGAAAGATGGCCGCTTCCCGGCCCTGCTGCAGGGAGCTCAAAATGGAGG
ACGCGGCGCTCGGGAGAGCGGGCGGGTGAGTCACCCACACAAAGGAAAAGGGCCTTTCCGTCCTCAGCCG
TCGCTTCATGTGACTCCACGGAGTACCGGGCGCCGTCCAGGCACCTCGATTAGTTCTCGAGCTTTTGGAG
TACGTCGTCTTTAGGTTGGGGGGAGGGGTTTTATGCGATGGAGTTTCCCCACACTGAGTGGGTGGAGACT
GAAGTTAGGCCAGCTTGGCACTTGATGTAATTCTCCTTGGAATTTGCCCTTTTTGAGTTTGGATCTTGGT
TCATTCTCAAGCCTCAGACAGTGGTTCAAAGTTTTTTTCTTCCATTTCAGGTGTCGTGAGGCTAGCACCG
CCACCATGGCCGCCAATGTGGGATCGATGTTTCAATATTGGAAGCGATTTGATCTACGGCGACTCCAGAA
GGAGCTTAATTCCGTCGCTTCTGAGCTGTCTGCACGGCAGGAGGAGAGTGAACATTCTCATAAACATTTA
ATTGAACTCCGCCGGGAATTTAAGAAAAATGTACCTGAGGAAATCAGAGAGATGGTGGCTCCTGTATTAA
AAAGCTTCCAAGCCGAGGTGGTGGCCCTTAGTAAGAGAAGTCAGGAGGCGGAGGCTGCTTTTCTGAGTGT
TTACAAGCAATTAATTGAAGCACCAGACCCCGTGCCTGTGTTTGAGGCGGCACGCAGCCTAGACGACAGA
CTGCAGCCCCCCAGCTTTGACCCCAGTGGGCAGCCCCGGCGAGACCTCCACACTTCGTGGAAGAGGAACC
CCGAGCTCCTCAGCCCCAAAGAGCAGAGAGAGGGGACGTCGCCTGCCGGGCCCACGCTGACCGAGGGAAG
CCGCCTCCCAGGCATTCCCGGGAAAGCCCTCCTGACAGAAACCTTGCTGCAGAGAAATGAGGCGGAAAAA
CAAAAGGGCCTTCAAGAAGTACAGATCACTTTGGCGGCCAGACTGGGGGAGGCAGAGGAGAAAATCAAAG
TCCTACATTCAGCGCTAAAGGCTACGCAGGCAGAGCTGCTAGAGCTGCGGCGGAAGTACGACGAGGAGGC
AGCATCCAAGGCAGATGAAGTCGGCCTGATCATGACCAACCTGGAGAAAGCTAATCAGCGAGCTGAGGCT
GCCCAGCGGGAGGTGGAAAGTCTCCGGGAACAGCTGGCCTCTGTCAACAGCTCCATCCGCCTGGCTTGCT
GCTCTCCCCAGGGGCCCAGTGGGGATAAGGTGAACTTCACTCTGTGCTCGGGCCCTCGGCTGGAGGCCGC
GCTGGCCTCCAAGGACAGGGAGATCCTGCGGCTGCTGAAGGACGTGCAGCACCTCCAGAGCTCACTGCAG
GAGCTGGAGGAGGCATCCGCCAACCAGATCGCCGACCTGGAGCGGCAGCTCACGGCCAAGTCCGAGGCCA
TAGAAAAGCTGGAAGAGAAGCTCCAGGCCCAGTCTGACTATGAGGAAATTAAAACGGAGCTGAGCATCCT
GAAAGCCATGAAGCTGGCCTCCAGCACCTGCAGCCTCCCCCAGGGCATGGCCAAGCCTGAAGACTCACTG
CTTATTGCAAAGGAGGCCTTCTTCCCCACGCAGAAATTCCTTCTGGAGAAGCCCAGCCTCCTGGCCAGCC
CTGAGGAAGACCCATCAGAGGACGATTCCATCAAGGATTCACTGGGCACGGAGCAGTCCTACCCCTCCCC
TCAGCAGCTCCCACCTCCACCAGGGCCAGAAGACCCCCTGTCTCCCAGCCCCGGGCAGCCCCTGCTGGGC
CCCAGCTTGGGGCCTGACGGCACTCGGACTTTCTCGCTGTCCCCCTTCCCCAGCCTGGCATCAGGGGAGA
GACTGATGATGCCCCCAGCCGCCTTCAAGGGAGAGGCGGGCGGCCTGCTGGTGTTCCCCCCAGCCTTCTA
TGGCGCCAAGCCCCCCACAGCCCCTGCCACCCCGGCCCCTGGCCCTGAGCCACTGGGCGGTCCTGAGCCC
GCGGATGGTGGTGGGGGCGGAGCGGCGGGGCCCGGGGCAGAGGAGGAGCAGCTGGACACGGCAGAGATCG
CCTTCCAGGTGAAGGAGCAGCTGCTGAAACACAACATCGGGCAGCGGGTGTTTGGGCATTACGTGCTGGG
GCTGTCGCAGGGCTCGGTCAGCGAGATCCTAGCCCGGCCCAAGCCCTGGCGCAAGCTCACGGTGAAGGGC
AAGGAGCCCTTCATCAAGATGAAGCAGTTCCTGTCGGATGAGCAGAATGTACTGGCGCTCAGGACCATCC
AAGTGCGGCAGCGAGGCAGCATCACCCCGAGAATCCGCACGCCTGAGACAGGCTCAGACGACGCCATCAA
GAGCATTCTAGAGCAGGCCAAGAAGGAGATCGAGTCGCAGAAGGGCGGCGAGCCCAAGACCTCGGTGGCC
CCGCTGAGCATCGCCAACGGCACGACCCCCGCCAGCACCTCGGAGGACGCCATCAAGAGCATCCTGGAGC
AGGCACGCCGTGAGATGCAGGCGCAACAGCAGGCGCTGCTGGAGATGGAGGTGGCGCCCAGGGGCCGCTC
GGTGCCCCCCTCGCCCCCGGAGCGGCCATCACTGGCCACCGCGAGCCAGAACGGGGCCCCGGCCTTGGTG
AAGCAGGAGGAGGGCAGCGGGGGCCCCGCGCAGGCGCCGCTCCCGGTCCTGTCCCCCGCCGCCTTCGTGC
AGAGCATCATCCGCAAGGTCAAGTCCGAGATCGGCGACGCCGGCTACTTCGACCACCACTGGGCCTCCGA
CCGCGGCCTGCTCAGCCGCCCCTACGCCTCCGTGTCGCCCTCGCTGTCCTCCTCCTCCTCCTCTGGCTAC
TCTGGCCAGCCCAACGGCCGCGCCTGGCCCCGCGGGGACGAGGCCCCTGTGCCCCCCGAGGACGAGGCGG
CGGCAGGGGCGGAGGACGAACCCCCCAGGACGGGCGAGCTCAAGGCTGAGGGCGCGACGGCCGAGGCGGG
CGCGCGGCTGCCCTACTACCCGGCCTACGTGCCGCGCACCCTGAAGCCCACCGTGCCGCCGCTGACCCCC
GAGCAGTACGAGCTGTACATGTACCGTGAGGTAGACACGCTGGAGCTCACCCGCCAGGTCAAGGAGAAGC
TGGCCAAGAACGGCATCTGCCAGAGGATCTTCGGGGAGAAGGTGCTGGGCCTGTCACAGGGCAGCGTGAG
CGACATGCTGTCCCGGCCGAAGCCATGGAGCAAGCTGACGCAGAAGGGGCGGGAGCCCTTCATCCGCATG
CAGCTGTGGCTCTCTGACCAGCTCGGCCAGGCAGTGGGCCAGCAGCCTGGTGCCTCCCAGGCCAGTCCCA
CAGAACCAAGGTCCTCACCATCCCCACCCCCCAGCCCCACAGAGCCTGAGAAGAGCTCCCAGGAGCCGTT
GAGCCTGTCCCTGGAGAGCAGCAAGGAGAACCAGCAGCCAGAGGGCCGCTCCAGCTCCTCGTTGAGCGGG
AAGATGTACTCAGGCAGCCAGGCCCCAGGGGGCATCCAGGAGATCGTGGCCATGTCCCCCGAGCTGGACA
CGTACTCCATCACCAAGAGGGTGAAGGAGGTCCTCACAGACAACAATCTAGGGCAGCGGCTGTTTGGGGA
AAGCATCCTGGGTCTGACACAGGGCTCCGTGTCTGACCTGCTGTCCCGGCCCAAACCCTGGCACAAGCTG
AGCCTGAAGGGGCGGGAGCCTTTTGTCCGCATGCAGCTGTGGCTCAATGACCCCCATAACGTGGAGAAGC
TGAGGGATATGAAGAAGCTGGAGAAGAAAGCCTACCTGAAACGTCGCTATGGCCTCATCAGCACCGGCTC
AGACAGTGAGTCCCCGGCCACCCGCTCAGAGTGCCCCAGCCCCTGCCTGCAGCCCCAGGACCTGAGCCTC
CTGCAGATCAAGAAGCCCCGGGTGGTGCTGGCACCCGAGGAGAAGGAGGCACTGCGGAAGGCCTATCAGC
TGGAACCCTACCCCTCGCAGCAGACCATCGAGCTCCTCTCCTTCCAGCTCAACCTCAAGACCAACACCGT
CATCAACTGGTTCCACAACTACAGGTCCCGGATGCGCCGGGAGATGTTGGTGGAGGGGACCCAGGATGAG
CCAGACCTTGATCCAAGCGGGGGTCCTGGAATCCTACCGCCAGGCCACTCCCACCCAGACCCCACCCCGC
AGAGCCCTGACTCTGAGACTGAGGACCAGAAGCCAACCGTGAAGGAACTGGAGCTTCAGGAGGGCCCTGA
GGAGAACAGCACACCCCTGACCACCCAGGACAAGGCCCAAGTGAGGATCAAGCAGGAACAGATGGAGGAG
GATGCTGAGGAAGAGGCAGGCAGCCAGCCCCAGGACTCAGGGGAGCTGGACAAAGGCCAAGGTCCCCCCA
AAGAGGAGCATCCCGACCCTCCGGGTAATGATGGACTCCCAAAAGTGGCTCCCGGGCCCCTCCTTCCAGG
TGGATCCACCCCAGACTGTCCCTCACTTCATCCCCAACAGGAGAGTGAGGCCGGGGAGCGACTTCACCCG
GACCCTTTAAGTTTTAAGTCAGCCTCAGAGTCCTCACGCTGCAGCCTGGAGGTGTCACTGAACTCGCCCT
CGGCCGCCTCCTCACCAGGCCTCATGATGTCTGTGTCACCTGTCCCCTCCTCCTCAGCTCCCATCTCCCC
ATCCCCACCTGGCGCCCCCCCTGCCAAAGTGCCGAGTGCCAGCCCCACTGCTGACATGGCTGGAGCCTTG
CACCCCAGTGCCAAGGTGAACCCCAACTTGCAGCGGCGGCATGAGAAGATGGCCAATCTGAACAACATCA
TTTACCGAGTAGAGCGGGCTGCCAATCGGGAGGAGGCCCTGGAGTGGGAGTTCTAGTAATGAACTAGTCC
GTAACTTGAAAGTATTTCGATTTCTTGGCTTTATATATCTTGTGGAAAGGACGACTAGGACTAGAGAGGT
CGCGGAAAACGCGTTAAGTCGACAATCAACCTCTGGATTACAAAATTTGTGAAAGATTGACTGGTATTCT
TAACTATGTTGCTCCTTTTACGCTATGTGGATACGCTGCTTTAATGCCTTTGTATCATGCTATTGCTTCC
CGTATGGCTTTCATTTTCTCCTCCTTGTATAAATCCTGGTTGCTGTCTCTTTATGAGGAGTTGTGGCCCG
TTGTCAGGCAACGTGGCGTGGTGTGCACTGTGTTTGCTGACGCAACCCCCACTGGTTGGGGCATTGCCAC
CACCTGTCAGCTCCTTTCCGGGACTTTCGCTTTCCCCCTCCCTATTGCCACGGCGGAACTCATCGCCGCC
TGCCTTGCCCGCTGCTGGACAGGGGCTCGGCTGTTGGGCACTGACAATTCCGTGGTGTTGTCGGGGAAAT
CATCGTCCTTTCCTTGGCTGCTCGCCTGTGTTGCCACCTGGATTCTGCGCGGGACGTCCTTCTGCTACGT
CCCTTCGGCCCTCAATCCAGCGGACCTTCCTTCCCGCGGCCTGCTGCCGGCTCTGCGGCCTCTTCCGCGT
CTTCGCCTTCGCCCTCAGACGAGTCGGATCTCCCTTTGGGCCGCCTCCCCGCGTCGACTTTAAGACCAAT
GACTTACAAGGCAGCTGTAGATCTTAGCCACTTTTTAAAAGAAAAGGGGGGACTGGAAGGGCTAATTCAC
TCCCAACGAAGACAAGATCTGCTTTTTGCTTGTACTGGGTCTCTCTGGTTAGACCAGATCTGAGCCTGGG
AGCTCTCTGGCTAACTAGGGAACCCACTGCTTAAGCCTCAATAAAGCTTGCCTTGAGTGCTTCAAGTAGT
GTGTGCCCGTCTGTTGTGTGACTCTGGTAACTAGAGATCCCTCAGACCCTTTTAGTCAGTGTGGAAAATC
TCTAGCAGTACGTATAGTAGTTCATGTCATCTTATTATTCAGTATTTATAACTTGCAAAGAAATGAATAT
CAGAGAGTGAGAGGAACTTGTTTATTGCAGCTTATAATGGTTACAAATAAAGCAATAGCATCACAAATTT
CACAAATAAAGCATTTTTTTCACTGCATTCTAGTTGTGGTTTGTCCAAACTCATCAATGTATCTTATCAT
GTCTGGCTCTAGCTATCCCGCCCCTAACTCCGCCCATCCCGCCCCTAACTCCGCCCAGTTCCGCCCATTC
TCCGCCCCATGGCTGACTAATTTTTTTTATTTATGCAGAGGCCGAGGCCGCCTCGGCCTCTGAGCTATTC
CAGAAGTAGTGAGGAGGCTTTTTTGGAGGCCTAGGGACGTACCCAATTCGCCCTATAGTGAGTCGTATTA
CGCGCGCTCACTGGCCGTCGTTTTACAACGTCGTGACTGGGAAAACCCTGGCGTTACCCAACTTAATCGC
CTTGCAGCACATCCCCCTTTCGCCAGCTGGCGTAATAGCGAAGAGGCCCGCACCGATCGCCCTTCCCAAC
AGTTGCGCAGCCTGAATGGCGAATGGG
[124 nt withheld, positions 7238-7361]
C
[91 nt withheld, positions 7363-7453]
A
[49 nt withheld, positions 7455-7503]
CCTTTGACGTTGGAGTCCACGTTCTTT
[37 nt withheld, positions 7531-7567]
ACCCTATCTCGGTCTATTCTTTTGATTTATAAGGGATTTTGCCGATTTCGGCCTATTGGTTAAAAAATGA
GCTGATTTAACAAAAATTTAACGCGAATTTTAACAAAATATTAACGCTTACAATTTAGGTGGCACTTTTC
GGGGAAATGTGCGCGGAACCCCTATTTGTTTATTTTTCTAAATACATTCAAATATGTATCCGCTCATGAG
ACAATAACCCTGATAAATGCTTCAATAATATTGAAAAAGGAAGAGTATGAGTATTCAACATTTCCGTGTC
GCCCTTATTCCCTTTTTTGCGGCATTTTGCCTTCCTGTTTTTGCTCACCCAGAAACGCTGGTGAAAGTAA
AAGATGCTGAAGATCAGTTGGGTGCACGAGTGGGTTACATCGAACTGGATCTCAACAGCGGTAAGATCCT
TGAGAGTTTTCGCCCCGAAGAACGTTTTCCAATGATGAGCACTTTTAAAGTTCTGCTATGTGGCGCGGTA
TTATCCCGTATTGACGCCGGGCAAGAGCAACTCGGTCGCCGCATACACTATTCTCAGAATGACTTGGTTG
AGTACTCACCAGTCACAGAAAAGCATCTTACGGATGGCATGACAGTAAGAGAATTATGCAGTGCTGCCAT
AACCATGAGTGATAACACTGCGGCCAACTTACTTCTGACAACGATCGGAGGACCGAAGGAGCTAACCGCT
TTTTTGCACAACATGGGGGATCATGTAACTCGCCTTGATCGTTGGGAACCGGAGCTGAATGAAGCCATAC
CAAACGACGAGCGTGACACCACGATGCCTGTAGCAATGGCAACAACGTTGCGCAAACTATTAACTGGCGA
ACTACTTACTCTAGCTTCCCGGCAACAATTAATAGACTGGATGGAGGCGGATAAAGTTGCAGGACCACTT
CTGCGCTCGGCCCTTCCGGCTGGCTGGTTTATTGCTGATAAATCTGGAGCCGGTGAGCGTGGGTCTCGCG
GTATCATTGCAGCACTGGGGCCAGATGGTAAGCCCTCCCGTATCGTAGTTATCTACACGACGGGGAGTCA
GGCAACTATGGATGAACGAAATAGACAGATCGCTGAGATAGGTGCCTCACTGATTAAGCATTGGTAACTG
TCAGACCAAGTTTACTCATATATACTTTAGATTGATTTAAAACTTCATTTTTAATTTAAAAGGATCTAGG
TGAAGATCCTTTTTGATAATCTCATGACCAAAATCCCTTAACGTGAGTTTTCGTTCCACTGAGCGTCAGA
CCCCGTAGAAAAGATCAAAGGATCTTCTTGAGATCCTTTTTTTCTGCGCGTAATCTGCTGCTTGCAAACA
AAAAAACCACCGCTACCAGCGGTGGTTTGTTTGCCGGATCAAGAGCTACCAACTCTTTTTCCGAAGGTAA
CTGGCTTCAGCAGAGCGCAGATACCAAATACTGTTCTTCTAGTGTAGCCGTAGTTAGGCCACCACTTCAA
GAACTCTGTAGCACCGCCTACATACCTCGCTCTGCTAATCCTGTTACCAGTGGCTGCTGCCAGTGGCGAT
AAGTCGTGTCTTACCGGGTTGGACTCAAGACGATAGTTACCGGATAAGGCGCAGCGGTCGGGCTGAACGG
GGGGTTCGTGCACACAGCCCAGCTTGGAGCGAACGACCTACACCGAACTGAGATACCTACAGCGTGAGCT
ATGAGAAAGCGCCACGCTTCCCGAAGGGAGAAAGGCGGACAGGTATCCGGTAAGCGGCAGGGTCGGAACA
GGAGAGCGCACGAGGGAGCTTCCAGGGGGAAACGCCTGGTATCTTTATAGTCCTGTCGGGTTTCGCCACC
TCTGACTTGAGCGTCGATTTTTGTGATGCTCGTCAGGGGGGCGGAGCCTATGGAAAAACGCCAGCAACGC
GGCCTTTTTACGGTTCCTGGCCTTTTGCTGGCCTTTTGCTCACATGTTCTTTCCTGCGTTATCCCCTGAT
TCTGTGGATAACCGTATTACCGCCTTTGAGTGAGCTGATACCGCTCGCCGCAGCCGAACGACCGAGCGCA
GCGAGTCAGTGAGCGAGGAAGCGGAAGAGCGCCCAATACGCAAACCGCCTCTCCCCGCGCGTTGGCCGAT
TCATTAATGCAGCTGGCACGACAGGTTTCCCGACTGGAAAGCGGGCAGTGAGCGCAACGCAATTAATGTG
AGTTAGCTCACTCATTAGGCACCCCAGGCTTTACACTTTATGCTTCCGGCTCGTATGTTGTGTGGAATTG
TGAGCGGATAACAATTTCACACAGGAAACAGCTATGACCATGATTACGCCAAGCGCGCAATTAACCCTCA
CTAAAGGGAACAAAAGCTGGAGCTGCAAGCTTAATGTAGTCTTATGCAATACTCTTGTAGTCTTGCAACA
TGGTAACGATGAGTTAGCAACATGCCTTACAAGGAGAGAAAAAGCACCGTGCATGCCGATTGGTGGAAGT
AAGGTGGTACGATCGTGCCTTATTAGGAAGGCAACAGACGGGTCTGACATGGATTGGACGAACCACTGAA
TTGCCGCATTGCAGAGATATTGTATTTAAGTGCCTAGCTCGATACATAAACGGGTCTCTCTGGTTAGACC
AGATCTGAGCCTGGGAGCTCTCTGGCTAACTAGGGAACCCACTGCTTAAGCCTCAATAAAGCTTGCCTTG
AGTGCTTCAAGTAGTGTGTGCCCGTCTGTTGTGTGACTCTGGTAACTAGAGATCCCTCAGACCCTTTTAG
TCAGTGTGGAAAATCTCTAGCAGTGGCGCCCGAACAGGGACTTGAAAGCGAAAGGGAAACCAGAGGAGCT
CTCTCGACGCAGGACTCGGCTTGCTGAAGCGCGCACGGCAAGAGGCGAGGGGCGGCGACTGGTGAGTACG
CCAAAAATTTTGACTAGCGGAGGCTAGAAGGAGAGAGATGGGTGCGAGAGCGTCAGTATTAAGCGGGGGA
GAATTAGATCGCGATGGGAAAAAATTCGGTTAAGGCCAGGGGGAAAGAAAAAATATAAATTAAAACATAT
AGTATGGGCAAGCAGGGAGCTAGAACGATTCGCAGTTAATCCTGGCCTGTTAGAAACATCAGAAGGCTGT
AGACAAATACTGGGACAGCTACAACCATCCCTTCAGACAGGATCAGAAGAACTTAGATCATTATATAATA
CAGTAGCAACCCTCTATTGTGTGCATCAAAGGATAGAGATAAAAGACACCAAGGAAGCTTTAGACAAGAT
AGAGGAAGAGCAAAACAAAAGTAAGACCACCGCACAGCAAGCGGCCGCTGATCTTCAGACCTGGAGGAGG
AGATATGAGGGACAATTGGAGAAGTGAATTATATAAATATAAAGTAGTAAAAATTGAACCATTAGGAGTA
GCACCCACCAAGGCAAAGAGAAGAGTGGTGCAGAGAGAAAAAAGAGCAGTGGGAATAGGAGCTTTGTTCC
TTGGGTTCTTGGGAGCAGCAGGAAGCACTATGGGCGCAGCGTCAATGACGCTGACGGTACAGGCCAGACA
ATTATTGTCTGGTATAGTGCAGCAGCAGAACAATTTGCTGAGGGCTATTGAGGCGCAACAGCATCTGTTG
CAACTCACAGTCTGGGGCATCAAGCAGCTCCAGGCAAGAATCCTGGCTGTGGAAAGATACCTAAAGGATC
AACAGCTCCTGGGGATTTGGGGTTGCTCTGGAAAACTCATTTGCACCACTGCTGTGCCTTGGAATGCTAG
TTGGAGTAATAAATCTCTGGAACAGATTTGGAATCACACGACCTGGATGGAGTGGGACAGAGAAATTAAC
AATTACACAAGCTTAATACACTCCTTAATTGAAGAATCGCAAAACCAGCAAGAAAAGAATGAACAAGAAT
TATTGGAATTAGATAAATGGGCAAGTTTGTGGAATTGGTTTAACATAACAAATTGGCTGTGGTATATAAA
ATTATTCATAATGATAGTAGGAGGCTTGGTAGGTTTAAGAATAGTTTTTGCTGTACTTTCTATAGTGAAT
AGAGTTAGGCAGGGATATTCACCATTATCGTTTCAGACCCACCTCCCAACCCCGAGGGGACCCATGCATT
GCATCTCAATTAGTCAGCAACCAGGTGTGGAAAGTCCCCAGGCTCCCCAGCAGGCAGAAGTATGCAAAGC
ATGCGTCTCAATTAGTCAGCAACCATAGTCCCGCCCCTAACTCCGCCCATCCCGCCCCTAACTCCGCCCA
GTTCCGCCCATTCTCCGCCCCATGGCTGACTAATTTTTTTTATTTATGCAGAGGCCGAGGCCGCCTCGGC
CTCTGAGCTATTCCAGAAGTAGTGAGGAGGCTTTTTTGGAGGCCTAGGCTTTTGCAAAAAGCTTTCTAGA
GGTACCACCGGAGCTTACCATGACCGAGTACAAGCCCACGGTGCGCCTCGCCACCCGCGACGACGTCCCC
AGGGCCGTACGCACCCTCGCCGCCGCGTTCGCCGACTACCCCGCCACGCGCCACACCGTCGATCCGGACC
GCCACATCGAGCGGGTCACCGAGCTGCAAGAACTCTTCCTCACGCGCGTCGGGCTCGACATCGGCAAGGT
GTGGGTCGCGGACGACGGCGCCGCCGTGGCGGTCTGGACCACGCCGGAGAGCGTCGAAGCGGGGGCGGTG
TTCGCCGAGATCGGCCCGCGCATGGCCGAGTTGAGCGGTTCCCGGCTGGCCGCGCAGCAACAGATGGAAG
GCCTCCTGGCGCCGCACCGGCCCAAGGAGCCCGCGTGGTTCCTGGCCACCGTCGGCGTCTCGCCCGACCA
CCAGGGCAAGGGTCTGGGCAGCGCCGTCGTGCTCCCCGGAGTGGAGGCGGCCGAGCGCGCCGGGGTGCCC
GCCTTCCTGGAGACCTCCGCGCCCCGCAACCTCCCCTTCTACGAGCGGCTCGGCTTCACCGTCACCGCCG
ACGTCGAGGTGCCCGAAGGACCGCGCACCTGGTGCATGACCCGCAAGCCCGGTGCCAGTTAACGAATTCT
AGATCTTGAGACAAATGGCAGTATTCATCCACAATTTTAAAAGAAAAGGGGGGATTGGGGGGTACAGTGC
AGGGGAAAGAATAGTAGACATAATAGCAACAGACATACAAACTAAAGAATTACAAAAACAAATTACAAAA
ATTCAAAATTTTCGGGTTTATTACAGGGACAGCAGAGATCCACTTTGGCGCCGGCTCGAGGCCTGCAGGT
GCAAAGATGGATAAAGTTTTAAACAGAGAGGAATCTTTGCAGCTAATGGACCTTCTAGGTCTTGAAAGGA
GTGGGAATT
Features (pLannotate 1.2.2; 31 found; start..end, strand, type, name):
      1..1179    +  promoter       EF-1α promoter: strong constitutive promoter for human elongation factor EF-1α
   1196..5653    +  CDS            CUX2: CUX2_HUMAN - Also known as CUTL2, KIAA0293. Experimental evidence at protein level: Swiss-Prot protein existence level 1. Transcription factor involved in the control of neuronal proliferation and differentiation in the brain. Regulates dendrite development and branching, dendritic spine formation, and synaptogenesis in cortical layers II-III. Binds to DNA in a sequence- specific manner. From Homo sapiens (Human).
   5669..5722    +  promoter       U6 promoter (fragment): RNA polymerase III promoter for human U6 snRNA
   5764..6352    +  misc_feature   WPRE: woodchuck hepatitis virus posttranscriptional regulatory element
   6403..6422    +  misc_feature   cPPT/CTS (fragment): central polypurine tract and central termination sequence of HIV-1
   6424..6657    +  LTR            3' LTR (ΔU3): self-inactivating 3' long terminal repeat (LTR) from HIV-1
   6735..6856    +  polyA_signal   SV40 poly(A) signal: SV40 polyadenylation signal
   6896..7031    +  rep_origin     SV40 ori: SV40 origin of replication
   7052..7070    -  promoter       T7 promoter: promoter for bacteriophage T7 RNA polymerase
   7078..7233    +  CDS            lacZα (fragment): LacZα fragment of β-galactosidase; lacZ fragment
   7238..7666    +  rep_origin     f1 ori (sequence partly withheld): f1 bacteriophage origin of replication; arrow indicates direction of (+) strand synthesis
   7719..7823    +  promoter       AmpR promoter: bla
   7824..8684    +  CDS            AmpR: β-lactamase; bla; confers resistance to ampicillin, carbenicillin, and related antibiotics
   8855..9443    +  rep_origin     ori: high-copy-number ColE1/pMB1/pBR322/pUC origin of replication
   9626..9718    +  CDS            lacI (fragment): lac repressor; lacI; The lac repressor binds to the lac operator to inhibit transcription in E. coli. This inhibition can be relieved by adding lactose or isopropyl-β-D-thiogalactopyranoside (IPTG).
   9731..9752    +  protein_bind   CAP binding site: CAP binding activates transcription in the presence of cAMP. E. coli catabolite activator protein
   9767..9797    +  promoter       lac promoter: promoter for the E. coli lac operon
   9801..9823    +  protein_bind   lac operator (fragment): The lac repressor binds to the lac operator to inhibit transcription in E. coli. This inhibition can be relieved by adding lactose or isopropyl-β-D-thiogalactopyranoside (IPTG). lac repressor encoded by lacI
   9866..9884    +  promoter       T3 promoter: promoter for bacteriophage T3 RNA polymerase
   9912..10138   +  promoter       RSV promoter: Rous sarcoma virus enhancer/promoter
  10139..10319   +  LTR            5' LTR (truncated): truncated 5' long terminal repeat (LTR) from HIV-1
  10366..10491   +  misc_feature   HIV-1 Ψ: packaging signal of human immunodeficiency virus type 1
  10475..10838   +  CDS            HIV-1 gag (fragment): gag protein from human immunodeficiency virus 1; gag
  10984..11217   +  misc_feature   RRE: The Rev response element (RRE) of HIV-1 allows for Rev-dependent mRNA export from the nucleus to the cytoplasm.
  11594..11620   +  CDS            Rev (fragment): human immunodeficiency virus 1 (HIV-1) Rev protein; rev; enhances nuclear export of unspliced and incompletely spliced viral mRNAs
  11627..11650   +  promoter       SV40 promoter (fragment): SV40 early promoter
  11651..11722   +  promoter       SV40 promoter (fragment): SV40 enhancer and early promoter
  11746..11881   +  rep_origin     SV40 ori: SV40 origin of replication
  11927..12523   +  CDS            PuroR (fragment): puromycin N-acetyltransferase; pac from Streptomyces; confers resistance to puromycin
  12572..12689   +  misc_feature   cPPT/CTS: central polypurine tract and central termination sequence of HIV-1
  12754..12820   +  CDS            small t antigen (fragment): SV40 (simian virus 40) small t antigen
