[The description below was written by a language model from this plasmid's Addgene catalogue record and pLannotate feature annotations shown in this document.]
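Description:
TFORF0886 is a third-generation-style, self-inactivating lentiviral expression plasmid built on the pLX_TRC317 backbone and carrying the human transcription factor CUX2 (also known as CUTL2/CDP2) as its open reading frame. It belongs to a barcoded transcription factor ORF collection in which each construct carries a unique 24-bp barcode, so that the identity of the overexpressed factor can be read out in pooled screens. The sequenced plasmid is about 12.8 kb. In bacteria it is maintained through a high-copy ColE1/pUC-type origin and ampicillin resistance (β-lactamase), and an f1 origin is also present. The depositor cautions that the plasmid may recombine.

The viral cassette begins with an RSV promoter fused to a truncated HIV-1 5' LTR, which drives genomic RNA production in packaging cells. This is followed by the Ψ packaging signal with a gag fragment, and then the Rev response element for Rev-dependent nuclear export. Next comes an SV40 early promoter/origin region driving puromycin N-acetyltransferase for selection of transduced mammalian cells, and then a cPPT/CTS element that aids nuclear import of the viral genome. The EF-1α promoter then drives constitutive expression of the synthesized CUX2 coding sequence, and a downstream WPRE enhances transcript stability and expression. The ΔU3 3' LTR renders the integrated provirus self-inactivating, and an SV40 polyadenylation signal lies beyond it. The barcode itself is not annotated in the feature table. A short U6 promoter-like fragment between the ORF and the WPRE is probably a backbone remnant. The plasmid is used to overexpress CUX2, a regulator of neuronal proliferation and differentiation, in directed-differentiation and pooled overexpression screens.
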