Addgene plasmid #143446: TFORF0886
Purpose: Lentiviral vector for overexpressing transcription factor ORFs with unique 24-bp barcodes. Barcodes facilitate identification of transcription factors in pooled screens.
Depositing lab: Feng Zhang. Depositing organization: Broad Institute. Publication: A transcription factor atlas of directed differentiation. Joung J, Ma S, Tay T, Geiger-Schuller KR, Kirchgatterer PC, Verdine VK, Guo B, Arias-Garcia MA, Allen WE, Singh A, Kuksenko O, Abudayyeh OO, Gootenberg JS, Fu Z, Macrae RK, Buenrostro JD, Regev A, Zhang F. Cell. 2023 Jan 5;186(1):209-229.e26. doi: 10.1016/j.cell.2022.11.026. PubMed 36608654.
Backbone
  Vector backbone: pLX_TRC317
  Backbone manufacturer: Broad Institute Genetic Perturbation Platform
  Backbone size w/o insert (bp): 8264
  Vector type: Mammalian Expression, Lentiviral
  Selectable markers: Puromycin
Growth in bacteria
  Bacterial resistance: Ampicillin, 100 μg/mL
  Growth temperature: 37°C
  Growth strain: NEB Stable
  Copy number: High Copy
Gene/Insert
  Gene/Insert name: CUX2
  Species: H. sapiens (human)
  Insert size (bp): 4562
  Entrez Gene: CUX2 (a.k.a. CDP2, CUTL2)
  Promoter: EF1a
  Cloning method: Unknown
  Sequencing primers: 5′ GGGTGGAGACTGAAGTTAGGCCAG; 3′ CACATAGCGTAAAAGGAGCAACATAG
Terms and licenses: Academic/Nonprofit Terms; Industry Terms: Not Available to Industry
Depositor comments: NM_015267,ENST00000261726 . The transcription factor ORF portion of this plasmid was synthesized by Genewiz. Please test multiple small colonies in case of plasmid recombination. To make this collection available in a timely manner, a portion of this collection was not fully sequenced by Addgene. If an Addgene verified full plasmid sequence is not available, please contact us prior to placing an order to request the full sequence.
How to cite: TFORF0886 was a gift from Feng Zhang (Addgene plasmid # 143446 ; http://n2t.net/addgene:143446 ; RRID:Addgene_143446)
