>Addgene plasmid #143446 | TFORF0886 | depositor partial sequence | sequence record 282476 | Insert
ACCGCCACCATGGCCGCCAATGTGGGATCGATGTTTCAATATTGGAAGCGATTTGATCTACGGCGACTCC
AGAAGGAGCTTAATTCCGTCGCTTCTGAGCTGTCTGCACGGCAGGAGGAGAGTGAACATTCTCATAAACA
TTTAATTGAACTCCGCCGGGAATTTAAGAAAAATGTACCTGAGGAAATCAGAGAGATGGTGGCTCCTGTA
TTAAAAAGCTTCCAAGCCGAGGTGGTGGCCCTTAGTAAGAGAAGTCAGGAGGCGGAGGCTGCTTTTCTGA
GTGTTTACAAGCAATTAATTGAAGCACCAGACCCCGTGCCTGTGTTTGAGGCGGCACGCAGCCTAGACGA
CAGACTGCAGCCCCCCAGCTTTGACCCCAGTGGGCAGCCCCGGCGAGACCTCCACACTTCGTGGAAGAGG
AACCCCGAGCTCCTCAGCCCCAAAGAGCAGAGAGAGGGGACGTCGCCTGCCGGGCCCACGCTGACCGAGG
GAAGCCGCCTCCCAGGCATTCCCGGGAAAGCCCTCCTGACAGAAACCTTGCTGCAGAGAAATGAGGCGGA
AAAACAAAAGGGCCTTCAAGAAGTACAGATCACTTTGGCGGCCAGACTGGGGGAGGCAGAGGAGAAAATC
AAAGTCCTACATTCAGCGCTAAAGGCTACGCAGGCAGAGCTGCTAGAGCTGCGGCGGAAGTACGACGAGG
AGGCAGCATCCAAGGCAGATGAAGTCGGCCTGATCATGACCAACCTGGAGAAAGCTAATCAGCGAGCTGA
GGCTGCCCAGCGGGAGGTGGAAAGTCTCCGGGAACAGCTGGCCTCTGTCAACAGCTCCATCCGCCTGGCT
TGCTGCTCTCCCCAGGGGCCCAGTGGGGATAAGGTGAACTTCACTCTGTGCTCGGGCCCTCGGCTGGAGG
CCGCGCTGGCCTCCAAGGACAGGGAGATCCTGCGGCTGCTGAAGGACGTGCAGCACCTCCAGAGCTCACT
GCAGGAGCTGGAGGAGGCATCCGCCAACCAGATCGCCGACCTGGAGCGGCAGCTCACGGCCAAGTCCGAG
GCCATAGAAAAGCTGGAAGAGAAGCTCCAGGCCCAGTCTGACTATGAGGAAATTAAAACGGAGCTGAGCA
TCCTGAAAGCCATGAAGCTGGCCTCCAGCACCTGCAGCCTCCCCCAGGGCATGGCCAAGCCTGAAGACTC
ACTGCTTATTGCAAAGGAGGCCTTCTTCCCCACGCAGAAATTCCTTCTGGAGAAGCCCAGCCTCCTGGCC
AGCCCTGAGGAAGACCCATCAGAGGACGATTCCATCAAGGATTCACTGGGCACGGAGCAGTCCTACCCCT
CCCCTCAGCAGCTCCCACCTCCACCAGGGCCAGAAGACCCCCTGTCTCCCAGCCCCGGGCAGCCCCTGCT
GGGCCCCAGCTTGGGGCCTGACGGCACTCGGACTTTCTCGCTGTCCCCCTTCCCCAGCCTGGCATCAGGG
GAGAGACTGATGATGCCCCCAGCCGCCTTCAAGGGAGAGGCGGGCGGCCTGCTGGTGTTCCCCCCAGCCT
TCTATGGCGCCAAGCCCCCCACAGCCCCTGCCACCCCGGCCCCTGGCCCTGAGCCACTGGGCGGTCCTGA
GCCCGCGGATGGTGGTGGGGGCGGAGCGGCGGGGCCCGGGGCAGAGGAGGAGCAGCTGGACACGGCAGAG
ATCGCCTTCCAGGTGAAGGAGCAGCTGCTGAAACACAACATCGGGCAGCGGGTGTTTGGGCATTACGTGC
TGGGGCTGTCGCAGGGCTCGGTCAGCGAGATCCTAGCCCGGCCCAAGCCCTGGCGCAAGCTCACGGTGAA
GGGCAAGGAGCCCTTCATCAAGATGAAGCAGTTCCTGTCGGATGAGCAGAATGTACTGGCGCTCAGGACC
ATCCAAGTGCGGCAGCGAGGCAGCATCACCCCGAGAATCCGCACGCCTGAGACAGGCTCAGACGACGCCA
TCAAGAGCATTCTAGAGCAGGCCAAGAAGGAGATCGAGTCGCAGAAGGGCGGCGAGCCCAAGACCTCGGT
GGCCCCGCTGAGCATCGCCAACGGCACGACCCCCGCCAGCACCTCGGAGGACGCCATCAAGAGCATCCTG
GAGCAGGCACGCCGTGAGATGCAGGCGCAACAGCAGGCGCTGCTGGAGATGGAGGTGGCGCCCAGGGGCC
GCTCGGTGCCCCCCTCGCCCCCGGAGCGGCCATCACTGGCCACCGCGAGCCAGAACGGGGCCCCGGCCTT
GGTGAAGCAGGAGGAGGGCAGCGGGGGCCCCGCGCAGGCGCCGCTCCCGGTCCTGTCCCCCGCCGCCTTC
GTGCAGAGCATCATCCGCAAGGTCAAGTCCGAGATCGGCGACGCCGGCTACTTCGACCACCACTGGGCCT
CCGACCGCGGCCTGCTCAGCCGCCCCTACGCCTCCGTGTCGCCCTCGCTGTCCTCCTCCTCCTCCTCTGG
CTACTCTGGCCAGCCCAACGGCCGCGCCTGGCCCCGCGGGGACGAGGCCCCTGTGCCCCCCGAGGACGAG
GCGGCGGCAGGGGCGGAGGACGAACCCCCCAGGACGGGCGAGCTCAAGGCTGAGGGCGCGACGGCCGAGG
CGGGCGCGCGGCTGCCCTACTACCCGGCCTACGTGCCGCGCACCCTGAAGCCCACCGTGCCGCCGCTGAC
CCCCGAGCAGTACGAGCTGTACATGTACCGTGAGGTAGACACGCTGGAGCTCACCCGCCAGGTCAAGGAG
AAGCTGGCCAAGAACGGCATCTGCCAGAGGATCTTCGGGGAGAAGGTGCTGGGCCTGTCACAGGGCAGCG
TGAGCGACATGCTGTCCCGGCCGAAGCCATGGAGCAAGCTGACGCAGAAGGGGCGGGAGCCCTTCATCCG
CATGCAGCTGTGGCTCTCTGACCAGCTCGGCCAGGCAGTGGGCCAGCAGCCTGGTGCCTCCCAGGCCAGT
CCCACAGAACCAAGGTCCTCACCATCCCCACCCCCCAGCCCCACAGAGCCTGAGAAGAGCTCCCAGGAGC
CGTTGAGCCTGTCCCTGGAGAGCAGCAAGGAGAACCAGCAGCCAGAGGGCCGCTCCAGCTCCTCGTTGAG
CGGGAAGATGTACTCAGGCAGCCAGGCCCCAGGGGGCATCCAGGAGATCGTGGCCATGTCCCCCGAGCTG
GACACGTACTCCATCACCAAGAGGGTGAAGGAGGTCCTCACAGACAACAATCTAGGGCAGCGGCTGTTTG
GGGAAAGCATCCTGGGTCTGACACAGGGCTCCGTGTCTGACCTGCTGTCCCGGCCCAAACCCTGGCACAA
GCTGAGCCTGAAGGGGCGGGAGCCTTTTGTCCGCATGCAGCTGTGGCTCAATGACCCCCATAACGTGGAG
AAGCTGAGGGATATGAAGAAGCTGGAGAAGAAAGCCTACCTGAAACGTCGCTATGGCCTCATCAGCACCG
GCTCAGACAGTGAGTCCCCGGCCACCCGCTCAGAGTGCCCCAGCCCCTGCCTGCAGCCCCAGGACCTGAG
CCTCCTGCAGATCAAGAAGCCCCGGGTGGTGCTGGCACCCGAGGAGAAGGAGGCACTGCGGAAGGCCTAT
CAGCTGGAACCCTACCCCTCGCAGCAGACCATCGAGCTCCTCTCCTTCCAGCTCAACCTCAAGACCAACA
CCGTCATCAACTGGTTCCACAACTACAGGTCCCGGATGCGCCGGGAGATGTTGGTGGAGGGGACCCAGGA
TGAGCCAGACCTTGATCCAAGCGGGGGTCCTGGAATCCTACCGCCAGGCCACTCCCACCCAGACCCCACC
CCGCAGAGCCCTGACTCTGAGACTGAGGACCAGAAGCCAACCGTGAAGGAACTGGAGCTTCAGGAGGGCC
CTGAGGAGAACAGCACACCCCTGACCACCCAGGACAAGGCCCAAGTGAGGATCAAGCAGGAACAGATGGA
GGAGGATGCTGAGGAAGAGGCAGGCAGCCAGCCCCAGGACTCAGGGGAGCTGGACAAAGGCCAAGGTCCC
CCCAAAGAGGAGCATCCCGACCCTCCGGGTAATGATGGACTCCCAAAAGTGGCTCCCGGGCCCCTCCTTC
CAGGTGGATCCACCCCAGACTGTCCCTCACTTCATCCCCAACAGGAGAGTGAGGCCGGGGAGCGACTTCA
CCCGGACCCTTTAAGTTTTAAGTCAGCCTCAGAGTCCTCACGCTGCAGCCTGGAGGTGTCACTGAACTCG
CCCTCGGCCGCCTCCTCACCAGGCCTCATGATGTCTGTGTCACCTGTCCCCTCCTCCTCAGCTCCCATCT
CCCCATCCCCACCTGGCGCCCCCCCTGCCAAAGTGCCGAGTGCCAGCCCCACTGCTGACATGGCTGGAGC
CTTGCACCCCAGTGCCAAGGTGAACCCCAACTTGCAGCGGCGGCATGAGAAGATGGCCAATCTGAACAAC
ATCATTTACCGAGTAGAGCGGGCTGCCAATCGGGAGGAGGCCCTGGAGTGGGAGTTCTAGTAATGAACTA
GTCCGTAACTTGAAAGTATTTCGATTTCTTGGCTTTATATATCTTGTGGAAAGGACGACTAGGACTAGAG
AGGTCGCGGAAA
