>Addgene plasmid #143446 | TFORF0886 | depositor partial sequence | sequence record 282477 | Barcode
CTAGGACTAGAGAGGTCGCGGAAA
